Addgene plasmid #66241: CCR4-Tango
Purpose: Expression of G protein-coupled receptors for PRESTO-Tango: parallel receptorome expression and screening via transcriptional output, with transcriptional activation following arrestin translocation
Depositing lab: Bryan Roth. Depositing organization: University of North Carolina at Chapel Hill. Publication: PRESTO-Tango as an open-source resource for interrogation of the druggable human GPCRome. Kroeze WK, Sassano MF, Huang XP, Lansu K, McCorvy JD, Giguere PM, Sciaky N, Roth BL. Nat Struct Mol Biol. 2015 May;22(5):362-9. doi: 10.1038/nsmb.3014. Epub 2015 Apr 20. PubMed 25895059.
Backbone
  Vector backbone: empty Tango
  Backbone size w/o insert (bp): 6632
  Vector type: Mammalian Expression
  Selectable markers: Neomycin (select with G418)
Growth in bacteria
  Bacterial resistance: Ampicillin, 100 μg/mL
  Growth temperature: 37°C
  Growth strain: DH5alpha
  Copy number: High Copy
Gene/Insert
  Gene/Insert name: CCR4
  Species: H. sapiens (human)
  Insert size (bp): 1080
  Entrez Gene: CCR4 (a.k.a. CC-CKR-4, CD194, CKR4, CMKBR4, ChemR13, HGCN:14099, K5-5)
  Promoter: CMV
  Tag / fusion protein: FLAG (N terminal on backbone)
  Cloning method: Restriction Enzyme; 5′ cloning site NotI (not destroyed); 3′ cloning site XhoI (unknown if destroyed)
  Sequencing primers: 5′ CMV-F; 3′ Tet-R
Terms and licenses: Academic/Nonprofit Terms; Industry Terms: Not Available to Industry
Depositor comments: Please note: Most of the PRESTO-Tango vectors do not contain the XhoI cut site downstream of the tTA sequence and instead carry an XbaI site. If you need to perform an XhoI digest we recommend sequencing with a forward primer at the C-terminus of tTA to determine which of the two sites is present. Suggested primer: 5-gagctccacttagacggcgagg-3. Original backbone was pcDNA3.1(+). These plasmids were generated as part of the Illuminating the Druggable Genome (IDG) program sponsored by the NIH Common Fund. The goal of this program is to identify, gather, and distribute information and resources for proteins that currently are not well-studied yet belong to commonly drug-targeted protein families: protein kinases, non-olfactory G-protein coupled receptors (GPCRs), and ion channels. The IDG program is designed to develop fundamental research tools for understudied proteins, elucidate their function, and disseminate the IDG-related resources and data to the greater scientific community.
How to cite: CCR4-Tango was a gift from Bryan Roth (Addgene plasmid # 66241 ; http://n2t.net/addgene:66241 ; RRID:Addgene_66241)
