[The description below was written by a language model from this plasmid's Addgene catalogue record.]
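Description:
CCR4-Tango is a mammalian expression plasmid from the PRESTO-Tango collection, built on an "empty Tango" backbone that derives from pcDNA3.1(+). It is propagated as a high-copy plasmid in E. coli under ampicillin selection. It also carries a neomycin resistance marker, so transfected mammalian cells can be selected with G418. The insert is the human chemokine receptor CCR4 (about 1.1 kb). It is expressed from the CMV promoter, with an N-terminal FLAG tag supplied by the backbone that can be used to detect the receptor.

The construct is one of a library of G protein-coupled receptor plasmids for parallel screening by transcriptional output. In this assay, receptor activation is read out through arrestin translocation followed by transcriptional activation. The depositor comments place a tTA (tetracycline transactivator) sequence downstream of the receptor, consistent with a receptor–tTA fusion. In the general Tango design, agonist-driven arrestin recruitment leads to release of the transactivator, which then drives a reporter gene in the host cell. The record does not itemise the linker, protease cleavage site or other modules between CCR4 and tTA, and no feature table is provided to confirm them.

CCR4 was cloned by restriction digestion with a retained NotI site at the 5′ end. The depositor cautions that the nominal 3′ XhoI site downstream of tTA is replaced by XbaI in most vectors of the series, so the site present should be checked by sequencing. The plasmid was generated under the Illuminating the Druggable Genome programme, which develops research tools for understudied members of commonly drug-targeted protein families.
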