>Addgene plasmid #66241 | CCR4-Tango | depositor partial sequence | sequence record 113095 | empty Tango
GACGGATCGGGAGATCTCCCGATCCCCTATGGTGCACTCTCAGTACAATCTGCTCTGATGCCGCATAGTT
AAGCCAGTATCTGCTCCCTGCTTGTGTGTTGGAGGTCGCTGAGTAGTGCGCGAGCAAAATTTAAGCTACA
ACAAGGCAAGGCTTGACCGACAATTGCATGAAGAATCTGCTTAGGGTTAGGCGTTTTGCGCTGCTTCGCG
ATGTACGGGCCAGATATACGCGTTGACATTGATTATTGACTAGTTATTAATAGTAATCAATTACGGGGTC
ATTAGTTCATAGCCCATATATGGAGTTCCGCGTTACATAACTTACGGTAAATGGCCCGCCTGGCTGACCG
CCCAACGACCCCCGCCCATTGACGTCAATAATGACGTATGTTCCCATAGTAACGCCAATAGGGACTTTCC
ATTGACGTCAATGGGTGGAGTATTTACGGTAAACTGCCCACTTGGCAGTACATCAAGTGTATCATATGCC
AAGTACGCCCCCTATTGACGTCAATGACGGTAAATGGCCCGCCTGGCATTATGCCCAGTACATGACCTTA
TGGGACTTTCCTACTTGGCAGTACATCTACGTATTAGTCATCGCTATTACCATGGTGATGCGGTTTTGGC
AGTACATCAATGGGCGTGGATAGCGGTTTGACTCACGGGGATTTCCAAGTCTCCACCCCATTGACGTCAA
TGGGAGTTTGTTTTGGCACCAAAATCAACGGGACTTTCCAAAATGTCGTAACAACTCCGCCCCATTGACG
CAAATGGGCGGTAGGCGTGTACGGTGGGAGGTCTATATAAGCAGAGCTCTCTGGCTAACTAGAGAACCCA
CTGCTTACTGGCTTATCGAAATTAATACGACTCACTATAGGGAGACCCAAGCTGGCTAGCGTTTAAACTT
AAGCTTGGTACCGAGCTCGGATCCACTAGTCCAGTGTGGTGGAATTCTGCAGATATCCAGCACAGTGGCG
GCCGCGCCACCATGAAGACGATCATCGCCCTGAGCTACATCTTCTGCCTGGTATTCGCCGACTACAAGGA
CGATGATGACGCCAGCATCGATACCGGTGGACGCACCCCACCCAGCCTGGGTCCCCAAGATGAGTCCTGC
ACCACCGCCAGCTCCTCCCTGGCCAAGGACACTTCATCGACCGGTGAGAACCTGTACTTCCAGCTAAGAT
TAGATAAAAGTAAAGTGATTAACAGCGCATTAGAGCTGCTTAATGAGGTCGGAATCGAAGGTTTAACAAC
CCGTAAACTCGCCCAGAAGCTAGGTGTAGAGCAGCCTACATTGTATTGGCATGTAAAAAATAAGCGGGCT
TTGCTCGACGCCTTAGCCATTGAGATGTTAGATAGGCACCATACTCACTTTTGCCCTTTAGAAGGGGAAA
GCTGGCAAGATTTTTTACGTAATAACGCTAAAAGTTTTAGATGTGCTTTACTAAGTCATCGCGATGGAGC
AAAAGTACATTTAGGTACACGGCCTACAGAAAAACAGTATGAAACTCTCGAAAATCAATTAGCCTTTTTA
TGCCAACAAGGTTTTTCACTAGAGAATGCATTATATGCACTCAGCGCTGTGGGGCATTTTACTTTAGGTT
GCGTATTGGAAGATCAAGAGCATCAAGTCGCTAAAGAAGAAAGGGAAACACCTACTACTGATAGTATGCC
GCCATTATTACGACAAGCTATCGAATTATTTGATCACCAAGGTGCAGAGCCAGCCTTCTTATTCGGCCTT
GAATTGATCATATGCGGATTAGAAAAACAACTTAAATGTGAAAGTGGGTCCGCGTACAGCCGCGCGCGTA
CGAAAAACAATTACGGGTCTACCATCGAGGGCCTGCTCGATCTCCCGGACGACGACGCCCCCGAAGAGGC
GGGGCTGGCGGCTCCGCGCCTGTCCTTTCTCCCCGCGGGACACACGCGCAGACTGTCGACGGCCCCCCCG
ACCGATGTCAGCCTGGGGGACGAGCTCCACTTAGACGGCGAGGACGTGGCGATGGCGCATGCCGACGCGC
TAGACGATTTCGATCTGGACATGTTGGGGGACGGGGATTCCCCGGGTCCGGGATTTACCCCCCACGACTC
CGCCCCCTACGGCGCTCTGGATATGGCCGACTTCGAGTTTGAGCAGATGTTTACCGATGCCCTTGGAATT
GACGAGTACGGTGGGTAGCTCGAGTCTAGAGGGCCCGTTTAAACCCGCTGATCAGCCTCGACTGTGCCTT
CTAGTTGCCAGCCATCTGTTGTTTGCCCCTCCCCCGTGCCTTCCTTGACCCTGGAAGGTGCCACTCCCAC
TGTCCTTTCCTAATAAAATGAGGAAATTGCATCGCATTGTCTGAGTAGGTGTCATTCTATTCTGGGGGGT
GGGGTGGGGCAGGACAGCAAGGGGGAGGATTGGGAAGACAATAGCAGGCATGCTGGGGATGCGGTGGGCT
CTATGGCTTCTGAGGCGGAAAGAACCAGCTGGGGCTCTAGGGGGTATCCCC
[124 nt withheld, positions 2502-2625]
C
[91 nt withheld, positions 2627-2717]
A
[49 nt withheld, positions 2719-2767]
CCTTTGACGTTGGAGTCCACGTTCTTT
[37 nt withheld, positions 2795-2831]
ACCCTATCTCGGTCTATTCTTTTGATTTATAAGGGATTTTGCCGATTTCGGCCTATTGGTTAAAAAATGA
GCTGATTTAACAAAAATTTAACGCGAATTAATTCTGTGGAATGTGTGTCAGTTAGGGTGTGGAAAGTCCC
CAGGCTCCCCAGCAGGCAGAAGTATGCAAAGCATGCATCTCAATTAGTCAGCAACCAGGTGTGGAAAGTC
CCCAGGCTCCCCAGCAGGCAGAAGTATGCAAAGCATGCATCTCAATTAGTCAGCAACCATAGTCCCGCCC
CTAACTCCGCCCATCCCGCCCCTAACTCCGCCCAGTTCCGCCCATTCTCCGCCCCATGGCTGACTAATTT
TTTTTATTTATGCAGAGGCCGAGGCCGCCTCTGCCTCTGAGCTATTCCAGAAGTAGTGAGGAGGCTTTTT
TGGAGGCCTAGGCTTTTGCAAAAAGCTCCCGGGAGCTTGTATATCCATTTTCGGATCTGATCAAGAGACA
GGATGAGGATCGTTTCGCATGATTGAACAAGATGGATTGCACGCAGGTTCTCCGGCCGCTTGGGTGGAGA
GGCTATTCGGCTATGACTGGGCACAACAGACAATCGGCTGCTCTGATGCCGCCGTGTTCCGGCTGTCAGC
GCAGGGGCGCCCGGTTCTTTTTGTCAAGACCGACCTGTCCGGTGCCCTGAATGAACTGCAGGACGAGGCA
GCGCGGCTATCGTGGCTGGCCACGACGGGCGTTCCTTGCGCAGCTGTGCTCGACGTTGTCACTGAAGCGG
GAAGGGACTGGCTGCTATTGGGCGAAGTGCCGGGGCAGGATCTCCTGTCATCTCACCTTGCTCCTGCCGA
GAAAGTATCCATCATGGCTGATGCAATGCGGCGGCTGCATACGCTTGATCCGGCTACCTGCCCATTCGAC
CACCAAGCGAAACATCGCATCGAGCGAGCACGTACTCGGATGGAAGCCGGTCTTGTCGATCAGGATGATC
TGGACGAAGAGCATCAGGGGCTCGCGCCAGCCGAACTGTTCGCCAGGCTCAAGGCGCGCATGCCCGACGG
CGAGGATCTCGTCGTGACCCATGGCGATGCCTGCTTGCCGAATATCATGGTGGAAAATGGCCGCTTTTCT
GGATTCATCGACTGTGGCCGGCTGGGTGTGGCGGACCGCTATCAGGACATAGCGTTGGCTACCCGTGATA
TTGCTGAAGAGCTTGGCGGCGAATGGGCTGACCGCTTCCTCGTGCTTTACGGTATCGCCGCTCCCGATTC
GCAGCGCATCGCCTTCTATCGCCTTCTTGACGAGTTCTTCTGAGCGGGACTCTGGGGTTCGAAATGACCG
ACCAAGCGACGCCCAACCTGCCATCACGAGATTTCGATTCCACCGCCGCCTTCTATGAAAGGTTGGGCTT
CGGAATCGTTTTCCGGGACGCCGGCTGGATGATCCTCCAGCGCGGGGATCTCATGCTGGAGTTCTTCGCC
CACCCCAACTTGTTTATTGCAGCTTATAATGGTTACAAATAAAGCAATAGCATCACAAATTTCACAAATA
AAGCATTTTTTTCACTGCATTCTAGTTGTGGTTTGTCCAAACTCATCAATGTATCTTATCATGTCTGTAT
ACCGTCGACCTCTAGCTAGAGCTTGGCGTAATCATGGTCATAGCTGTTTCCTGTGTGAAATTGTTATCCG
CTCACAATTCCACACAACATACGAGCCGGAAGCATAAAGTGTAAAGCCTGGGGTGCCTAATGAGTGAGCT
AACTCACATTAATTGCGTTGCGCTCACTGCCCGCTTTCCAGTCGGGAAACCTGTCGTGCCAGCTGCATTA
ATGAATCGGCCAACGCGCGGGGAGAGGCGGTTTGCGTATTGGGCGCTCTTCCGCTTCCTCGCTCACTGAC
TCGCTGCGCTCGGTCGTTCGGCTGCGGCGAGCGGTATCAGCTCACTCAAAGGCGGTAATACGGTTATCCA
CAGAATCAGGGGATAACGCAGGAAAGAACATGTGAGCAAAAGGCCAGCAAAAGGCCAGGAACCGTAAAAA
GGCCGCGTTGCTGGCGTTTTTCCATAGGCTCCGCCCCCCTGACGAGCATCACAAAAATCGACGCTCAAGT
CAGAGGTGGCGAAACCCGACAGGACTATAAAGATACCAGGCGTTTCCCCCTGGAAGCTCCCTCGTGCGCT
CTCCTGTTCCGACCCTGCCGCTTACCGGATACCTGTCCGCCTTTCTCCCTTCGGGAAGCGTGGCGCTTTC
TCATAGCTCACGCTGTAGGTATCTCAGTTCGGTGTAGGTCGTTCGCTCCAAGCTGGGCTGTGTGCACGAA
CCCCCCGTTCAGCCCGACCGCTGCGCCTTATCCGGTAACTATCGTCTTGAGTCCAACCCGGTAAGACACG
ACTTATCGCCACTGGCAGCAGCCACTGGTAACAGGATTAGCAGAGCGAGGTATGTAGGCGGTGCTACAGA
GTTCTTGAAGTGGTGGCCTAACTACGGCTACACTAGAAGAACAGTATTTGGTATCTGCGCTCTGCTGAAG
CCAGTTACCTTCGGAAAAAGAGTTGGTAGCTCTTGATCCGGCAAACAAACCACCGCTGGTAGCGGTTTTT
TTGTTTGCAAGCAGCAGATTACGCGCAGAAAAAAAGGATCTCAAGAAGATCCTTTGATCTTTTCTACGGG
GTCTGACGCTCAGTGGAACGAAAACTCACGTTAAGGGATTTTGGTCATGAGATTATCAAAAAGGATCTTC
ACCTAGATCCTTTTAAATTAAAAATGAAGTTTTAAATCAATCTAAAGTATATATGAGTAAACTTGGTCTG
ACAGTTACCAATGCTTAATCAGTGAGGCACCTATCTCAGCGATCTGTCTATTTCGTTCATCCATAGTTGC
CTGACTCCCCGTCGTGTAGATAACTACGATACGGGAGGGCTTACCATCTGGCCCCAGTGCTGCAATGATA
CCGCGAGACCCACGCTCACCGGCTCCAGATTTATCAGCAATAAACCAGCCAGCCGGAAGGGCCGAGCGCA
GAAGTGGTCCTGCAACTTTATCCGCCTCCATCCAGTCTATTAATTGTTGCCGGGAAGCTAGAGTAAGTAG
TTCGCCAGTTAATAGTTTGCGCAACGTTGTTGCCATTGCTACAGGCATCGTGGTGTCACGCTCGTCGTTT
GGTATGGCTTCATTCAGCTCCGGTTCCCAACGATCAAGGCGAGTTACATGATCCCCCATGTTGTGCAAAA
AAGCGGTTAGCTCCTTCGGTCCTCCGATCGTTGTCAGAAGTAAGTTGGCCGCAGTGTTATCACTCATGGT
TATGGCAGCACTGCATAATTCTCTTACTGTCATGCCATCCGTAAGATGCTTTTCTGTGACTGGTGAGTAC
TCAACCAAGTCATTCTGAGAATAGTGTATGCGGCGACCGAGTTGCTCTTGCCCGGCGTCAATACGGGATA
ATACCGCGCCACATAGCAGAACTTTAAAAGTGCTCATCATTGGAAAACGTTCTTCGGGGCGAAAACTCTC
AAGGATCTTACCGCTGTTGAGATCCAGTTCGATGTAACCCACTCGTGCACCCAACTGATCTTCAGCATCT
TTTACTTTCACCAGCGTTTCTGGGTGAGCAAAAACAGGAAGGCAAAATGCCGCAAAAAAGGGAATAAGGG
CGACACGGAAATGTTGAATACTCATACTCTTCCTTTTTCAATATTATTGAAGCATTTATCAGGGTTATTG
TCTCATGAGCGGATACATATTTGAATGTATTTAGAAAAATAAACAAATAGGGGTTCCGCGCACATTTCCC
CGAAAAGTGCCACCTGACGTC
