>Addgene plasmid #66241 | CCR4-Tango | depositor partial sequence | sequence record 113096 | CCR4
ATGAATCCCACTGACATCGCAGATACCACTTTGGACGAGAGTATCTACAGCAATTACTACTTGTACGAAA
GCATCCCAAAGCCGTGCACTAAGGAGGGCATTAAAGCGTTCGGGGAGCTTTTCCTCCCCCCCTTGTACTC
CCTGGTGTTTGTCTTCGGCTTGTTGGGTAACTCCGTTGTGGTATTGGTATTGTTCAAGTACAAGAGACTT
AGGAGCATGACCGACGTTTACTTGCTGAATCTGGCAATTAGCGATCTTCTTTTCGTATTTTCCCTGCCCT
TTTGGGGGTATTATGCGGCCGACCAGTGGGTGTTCGGACTCGGCCTGTGTAAGATGATTTCTTGGATGTA
CCTTGTGGGGTTCTACTCAGGGATCTTTTTCGTGATGCTCATGTCTATTGATAGATATTTGGCCATTGTG
CATGCTGTCTTTTCTCTTCGGGCAAGGACTCTCACCTATGGGGTTATTACCTCCCTGGCCACGTGGTCAG
TGGCAGTTTTCGCCTCACTCCCCGGATTCCTCTTCAGCACGTGCTACACAGAGCGCAACCATACGTATTG
TAAGACCAAGTACAGCCTCAATAGCACAACATGGAAGGTGCTTTCTAGTCTGGAGATTAATATCCTGGGG
CTTGTGATTCCGCTGGGCATCATGCTCTTTTGCTACAGCATGATAATTAGAACACTGCAGCATTGTAAAA
ACGAGAAAAAAAACAAGGCGGTCAAGATGATCTTCGCAGTGGTAGTACTGTTCCTGGGGTTCTGGACACC
TTATAACATAGTACTCTTTTTGGAAACACTGGTAGAACTCGAAGTACTGCAGGATTGCACCTTCGAGCGC
TACCTGGATTACGCCATCCAGGCTACCGAGACACTTGCCTTCGTACACTGTTGTCTTAATCCAATTATCT
ACTTTTTCCTTGGCGAAAAGTTCAGAAAGTACATTTTGCAGCTCTTTAAGACCTGCCGGGGTCTCTTTGT
GTTGTGTCAATATTGCGGGCTTCTCCAGATCTACAGCGCGGACACACCCTCAAGCTCTTATACACAGAGT
ACAATGGACCATGACCTGCATGACGCCCTC
