>Addgene plasmid #66241 | CCR4-Tango | addgene partial sequence | sequence record 117016 | CMV-F 5'-CGCAAATGGGCGGTAGGCGTG-3'
TCTCTGGCTAACTAGAGAACCCACTGCTTACTGGCTTATCGAAATTAATACGACTCACTATAGGGAGACC
CAAGCTGGCTAGCGTTTAAACTTAAGCTTGGTACCGAGCTCGGATCCACTAGTCCAGTGTGGTGGAATTC
TGCAGATATCCAGCACAGTGGCGGCCGCGCCACCATGAAGACGATCATCGCCCTGAGCTACATCTTCTGC
CTGGTATTCGCCGACTACAAGGACGATGATGACGCCAGCATCGATATGAATCCCACTGACATCGCAGATA
CCACTTTGGACGAGAGTATCTACAGCAATTACTACTTGTACGAAAGCATCCCAAAGCCGTGCACTAAGGA
GGGCATTAAAGCGTTCGGGGAGCTTTTCCTCCCCCCCTTGTACTCCCTGGTGTTTGTCTTCGGCTTGTTG
GGTAACTCCGTTGTGGTATTGGTATTGTTCAAGTACAAGAGACTTAGGAGCATGACCGACGTTTACTTGC
TGAATCTGGCAATTAGCGATCTTCTTTTCGTATTTTCCCTGCCCTTTTGGGGGTATTATGCGGCCGACCA
GTGGGTGTTCGGACTCGGCCTGTGTAAGATGATTTCTTGGATGTACCTTGTGGGGTTCTACTCAGGGATC
TTTTTCGTGATGCTCATGTCTATTGATAGATATTTGGCCATTGTGCATGCTGTCTTTTCTCTTCGGGCAA
GGACTCTCACCTATGGGGTTATTACCTCCCTGGCCACGTGGTCAGTGGCAGTTTTCGCCTCACTCCCCGG
ATTCCTCTTCAGCACGTGCTACACAGAGCGCAACCATACGTATTGTAAGACCAAGTACAGCCTCAATAGC
ACAACATGGAAGGTGCTTTCTAGTCTGGAGATTAATATCCTGGGGCTTGTGATTCCGCTGGGCATCATGC
TCTTTTGCTACAGCATGATAATTAGAACACTGCAGCATTGTAAAAACGAGAAAAAAAACAAGGCGGTCAA
GATGATCTTCGCAGTGGTAGTACTGTTCCTGGGGTTCTGGACACCTTATAACATAGTACTCTTTTTGGAA
ACACTGGTAGAACTCGAAGTACTGCAGGATTGC
