>Addgene plasmid #66241 | CCR4-Tango | addgene partial sequence | sequence record 117676 | Tet-R 5'-GGCGAGTTTACGGGTTGTTA-3'
CTCTAATGCGCTGTTAATCACTTTACTTTTATCTAATCTTAGCTGGAAGTACAGGTTCTCACCGGTCGAT
GAAGTGTCCTTGGCCAGGGAGGAGCTGGCGGTGGTGCAGGACTCATCTTGGGGACCCAGGCTGGGTGGGG
TGCGTCCACCGGTATCGATGAGGGCGTCATGCAGGTCATGGTCCATTGTACTCTGTGTATAAGAGCTTGA
GGGTGTGTCCGCGCTGTAGATCTGGAGAAGCCCGCAATATTGACACAACACAAAGAGACCCCGGCAGGTC
TTAAAGAGCTGCAAAATGTACTTTCTGAACTTTTCGCCAAGGAAAAAGTAGATAATTGGATTAAGACAAC
AGTGTACGAAGGCAAGTGTCTCGGTAGCCTGGATGGCGTAATCCAGGTAGCGCTCGAAGGTGCAATCCTG
CAGTACTTCGAGTTCTACCAGTGTTTCCAAAAAGAGTACTATGTTATAAGGTGTCCAGAACCCCAGGAAC
AGTACTACCACTGCGAAGATCATCTTGACCGCCTTGTTTTTTTTCTCGTTTTTACAATGCTGCAGTGTTC
TAATTATCATGCTGTAGCAAAAGAGCATGATGCCCAGCGGAATCACAAGCCCCAGGATATTAATCTCCAG
ACTAGAAAGCACCTTCCATGTTGTGCTATTGAGGCTGTACTTGGTCTTACAATACGTATGGTTGCGCTCT
GTGTAGCACGTGCTGAAGAGGAATCCGGGGAGTGAGGCGAAAACTGCCACTGACCACGTGGCCAGGGAGG
TAATAACCCCATAGGTGAGAGTCCTTGCCCGAAGAGAAAAGACAGCATGCACAATGGCCAAATATCTATC
AATAGACATGAGCATCACGAAAAAGATCCCTGAGTAGAACCCCACAAGGTACATCCAAGAAATCATCTTA
CACAGGCCGAGTCCGAACACCCACTGGTCGGCCGCATAATACCCCCAAAAGGGCAGGGAAAATACGAAAA
GAAGATCGCTAATTGCCAGATTCAGCAAGTAAACGTCGGTCATGCTCCTAA
