LOCUS       Exported 6596 bp ds-DNA circular SYN 12-MAY-2021
DEFINITION  Expression of G protein-coupled receptors for PRESTO-Tango: parallel
            receptorome expression and screening via transcriptional output,
            with transcriptional activation following arrestin translocation.
ACCESSION   .
VERSION     .
KEYWORDS    CCR4-Tango
SOURCE      synthetic DNA construct
  ORGANISM  synthetic DNA construct
REFERENCE   1 (bases 1 to 6596)
  AUTHORS   Kroeze WK, Sassano MF, Huang XP, Lansu K, McCorvy JD, Giguere PM,
            Sciaky N, Roth BL
  TITLE     PRESTO-Tango as an open-source resource for interrogation of the
            druggable human GPCRome.
  JOURNAL   Nat Struct Mol Biol. 2015 May;22(5):362-9. doi: 10.1038/nsmb.3014.
            Epub 2015 Apr 20.
  PUBMED    25895059
REFERENCE   2 (bases 1 to 6596)
  AUTHORS   .
  TITLE     Direct Submission
  JOURNAL   Exported May 12, 2021 from SnapGene Server 1.1.58
            http://www.snapgene.com
FEATURES             Location/Qualifiers
     source          1..6596
                     /organism="synthetic DNA construct"
                     /mol_type="other DNA"
     primer_bind     complement(44..63)
                     /label=pRS-marker
                     /note="pRS vectors, use to sequence yeast selectable
                     marker"
     enhancer        235..614
                     /label=CMV enhancer
                     /note="human cytomegalovirus immediate early enhancer"
     promoter        615..818
                     /label=CMV promoter
                     /note="human cytomegalovirus (CMV) immediate early
                     promoter"
     primer_bind     769..789
                     /label=CMV-F
                     /note="Human CMV immediate early promoter, forward primer"
     primer_bind     863..882
                     /label=T7
                     /note="T7 promoter, forward primer"
     promoter        863..881
                     /label=T7 promoter
                     /note="promoter for bacteriophage T7 RNA polymerase"
     primer_bind     complement(2190..2207)
                     /label=BGH-rev
                     /note="Bovine growth hormone terminator, reverse primer.
                     Also called BGH reverse"
     polyA_signal    2196..2420
                     /label=bGH poly(A) signal
                     /note="bovine growth hormone polyadenylation signal"
     rep_origin      2466..2894
                     /direction=RIGHT
                     /label=f1 ori
                     /note="f1 bacteriophage origin of replication; arrow
                     indicates direction of (+) strand synthesis"
     primer_bind     complement(2553..2572)
                     /label=F1ori-R
                     /note="F1 origin, reverse primer"
     primer_bind     2763..2784
                     /label=F1ori-F
                     /note="F1 origin, forward primer"
     primer_bind     complement(2903..2923)
                     /label=pBABE 3'
                     /note="SV40 enhancer, reverse primer for pBABE vectors"
     promoter        2908..3237
                     /label=SV40 promoter
                     /note="SV40 enhancer and early promoter"
     rep_origin      3088..3223
                     /label=SV40 ori
                     /note="SV40 origin of replication"
     primer_bind     3150..3169
                     /label=SV40pro-F
                     /note="SV40 promoter/origin, forward primer"
     CDS             3304..4098
                     /codon_start=1
                     /gene="aph(3')-II (or nptII)"
                     /product="aminoglycoside phosphotransferase from Tn5"
                     /label=NeoR/KanR
                     /note="confers resistance to neomycin, kanamycin, and G418
                     (Geneticin(R))"
                     /translation="MIEQDGLHAGSPAAWVERLFGYDWAQQTIGCSDAAVFRLSAQGRP
                     VLFVKTDLSGALNELQDEAARLSWLATTGVPCAAVLDVVTEAGRDWLLLGEVPGQDLLS
                     SHLAPAEKVSIMADAMRRLHTLDPATCPFDHQAKHRIERARTRMEAGLVDQDDLDEEHQ
                     GLAPAELFARLKARMPDGEDLVVTHGDACLPNIMVENGRFSGFIDCGRLGVADRYQDIA
                     LATRDIAEELGGEWADRFLVLYGIAAPDSQRIAFYRLLDEFF"
     primer_bind     complement(3358..3377)
                     /label=Neo-R
                     /note="Neomycin resistance gene, reverse primer"
     primer_bind     3968..3987
                     /label=Neo-F
                     /note="Neomycin resistance gene, forward primer"
     polyA_signal    4272..4393
                     /label=SV40 poly(A) signal
                     /note="SV40 polyadenylation signal"
     primer_bind     complement(4309..4328)
                     /label=SV40pA-R
                     /note="SV40 polyA, reverse primer"
     primer_bind     4363..4382
                     /label=EBV-rev
                     /note="SV40 polyA terminator, reverse primer"
     primer_bind     complement(4442..4458)
                     /label=M13 rev
                     /note="common sequencing primer, one of multiple similar
                     variants"
     primer_bind     complement(4442..4458)
                     /label=M13 Reverse
                     /note="In lacZ gene. Also called M13-rev"
     primer_bind     complement(4455..4477)
                     /label=M13/pUC Reverse
                     /note="In lacZ gene"
     protein_bind    4466..4482
                     /label=lac operator
                     /bound_moiety="lac repressor encoded by lacI"
                     /note="The lac repressor binds to the lac operator to
                     inhibit transcription in E. coli. This inhibition can be
                     relieved by adding lactose or
                     isopropyl-beta-D-thiogalactopyranoside (IPTG)."
     promoter        complement(4490..4520)
                     /label=lac promoter
                     /note="promoter for the E. coli lac operon"
     protein_bind    4535..4556
                     /label=CAP binding site
                     /bound_moiety="E. coli catabolite activator protein"
                     /note="CAP binding activates transcription in the presence
                     of cAMP."
     primer_bind     complement(4673..4690)
                     /label=L4440
                     /note="L4440 vector, forward primer"
     rep_origin      complement(4844..5429)
                     /direction=LEFT
                     /label=ori
                     /note="high-copy-number ColE1/pMB1/pBR322/pUC origin of
                     replication"
     primer_bind     complement(4924..4943)
                     /label=pBR322ori-F
                     /note="pBR322 origin, forward primer"
     CDS             complement(5600..6460)
                     /codon_start=1
                     /gene="bla"
                     /product="beta-lactamase"
                     /label=AmpR
                     /note="confers resistance to ampicillin, carbenicillin, and
                     related antibiotics"
                     /translation="MSIQHFRVALIPFFAAFCLPVFAHPETLVKVKDAEDQLGARVGYI
                     ELDLNSGKILESFRPEERFPMMSTFKVLLCGAVLSRIDAGQEQLGRRIHYSQNDLVEYS
                     PVTEKHLTDGMTVRELCSAAITMSDNTAANLLLTTIGGPKELTAFLHNMGDHVTRLDRW
                     EPELNEAIPNDERDTTMPVAMATTLRKLLTGELLTLASRQQLIDWMEADKVAGPLLRSA
                     LPAGWFIADKSGAGERGSRGIIAALGPDGKPSRIVVIYTTGSQATMDERNRQIAEIGAS
                     LIKHW"
     primer_bind     6223..6242
                     /label=Amp-R
                     /note="Ampicillin resistance gene, reverse primer"
     promoter        complement(6461..6565)
                     /gene="bla"
                     /label=AmpR promoter
ORIGIN
        1 gacggatcgg gagatctccc gatcccctat ggtgcactct cagtacaatc tgctctgatg
       61 ccgcatagtt aagccagtat ctgctccctg cttgtgtgtt ggaggtcgct gagtagtgcg
      121 cgagcaaaat ttaagctaca acaaggcaag gcttgaccga caattgcatg aagaatctgc
      181 ttagggttag gcgttttgcg ctgcttcgcg atgtacgggc cagatatacg cgttgacatt
      241 gattattgac tagttattaa tagtaatcaa ttacggggtc attagttcat agcccatata
      301 tggagttccg cgttacataa cttacggtaa atggcccgcc tggctgaccg cccaacgacc
      361 cccgcccatt gacgtcaata atgacgtatg ttcccatagt aacgccaata gggactttcc
      421 attgacgtca atgggtggag tatttacggt aaactgccca cttggcagta catcaagtgt
      481 atcatatgcc aagtacgccc cctattgacg tcaatgacgg taaatggccc gcctggcatt
      541 atgcccagta catgacctta tgggactttc ctacttggca gtacatctac gtattagtca
      601 tcgctattac catggtgatg cggttttggc agtacatcaa tgggcgtgga tagcggtttg
      661 actcacgggg atttccaagt ctccacccca ttgacgtcaa tgggagtttg ttttggcacc
      721 aaaatcaacg ggactttcca aaatgtcgta acaactccgc cccattgacg caaatgggcg
      781 gtaggcgtgt acggtgggag gtctatataa gcagagctct ctggctaact agagaaccca
      841 ctgcttactg gcttatcgaa attaatacga ctcactatag ggagacccaa gctggctagc
      901 gtttaaactt aagcttggta ccgagctcgg atccactagt ccagtgtggt ggaattctgc
      961 agatatccag cacagtggcg gccgcgccac catgaagacg atcatcgccc tgagctacat
     1021 cttctgcctg gtattcgccg actacaagga cgatgatgac gccagcatcg atatgaatcc
     1081 cactgacatc gcagatacca ctttggacga gagtatctac agcaattact acttgtacga
     1141 aagcatccca aagccgtgca ctaaggaggg cattaaagcg ttcggggagc ttttcctccc
     1201 ccccttgtac tccctggtgt ttgtcttcgg cttgttgggt aactccgttg tggtattggt
     1261 attgttcaag tacaagagac ttaggagcat gaccgacgtt tacttgctga atctggcaat
     1321 tagcgatctt cttttcgtat tttccctgcc cttttggggg tattatgcgg ccgaccagtg
     1381 ggtgttcgga ctcggcctgt gtaagatgat ttcttggatg taccttgtgg ggttctactc
     1441 agggatcttt ttcgtgatgc tcatgtctat tgatagatat ttggccattg tgcatgctgt
     1501 cttttctctt cgggcaagga ctctcaccta tggggttatt acctccctgg ccacgtggtc
     1561 agtggcagtt ttcgcctcac tccccggatt cctcttcagc acgtgctaca cagagcgcaa
     1621 ccatacgtat tgtaagacca agtacagcct caatagcaca acatggaagg tgctttctag
     1681 tctggagatt aatatcctgg ggcttgtgat tccgctgggc atcatgctct tttgctacag
     1741 catgataatt agaacactgc agcattgtaa aaacgagaaa aaaaacaagg cggtcaagat
     1801 gatcttcgca gtggtagtac tgttcctggg gttctggaca ccttataaca tagtactctt
     1861 tttggaaaca ctggtagaac tcgaagtact gcaggattgc accttcgagc gctacctgga
     1921 ttacgccatc caggctaccg agacacttgc cttcgtacac tgttgtctta atccaattat
     1981 ctactttttc cttggcgaaa agttcagaaa gtacattttg cagctcttta agacctgccg
     2041 gggtctcttt gtgttgtgtc aatattgcgg gcttctccag atctacagcg cggacacacc
     2101 ctcaagctct tatacacaga gtacaatgga ccatgacctg catgacgccc tcatcgagtc
     2161 tagagggccc gtttaaaccc gctgatcagc ctcgactgtg ccttctagtt gccagccatc
     2221 tgttgtttgc ccctcccccg tgccttcctt gaccctggaa ggtgccactc ccactgtcct
     2281 ttcctaataa aatgaggaaa ttgcatcgca ttgtctgagt aggtgtcatt ctattctggg
     2341 gggtggggtg gggcaggaca gcaaggggga ggattgggaa gacaatagca ggcatgctgg
     2401 ggatgcggtg ggctctatgg cttctgaggc ggaaagaacc agctggggct ctagggggta
     2461 tccccnnnnn nnnnnnnnnn nnnnnnnnnn nnnnnnnnnn nnnnnnnnnn nnnnnnnnnn
     2521 nnnnnnnnnn nnnnnnnnnn nnnnnnnnnn nnnnnnnnnn nnnnnnnnnn nnnnnnnnnn
     2581 nnnnnnnnnc nnnnnnnnnn nnnnnnnnnn nnnnnnnnnn nnnnnnnnnn nnnnnnnnnn
     2641 nnnnnnnnnn nnnnnnnnnn nnnnnnnnnn nnnnnnnnnn nannnnnnnn nnnnnnnnnn
     2701 nnnnnnnnnn nnnnnnnnnn nnnnnnnnnn ncctttgacg ttggagtcca cgttctttaa
     2761 tagtggactc ttgttccaaa ctggaacaac actcaaccct atctcggtct attcttttga
     2821 tttataaggg attttgccga tttcggccta ttggttaaaa aatgagctga tttaacaaaa
     2881 atttaacgcg aattaattct gtggaatgtg tgtcagttag ggtgtggaaa gtccccaggc
     2941 tccccagcag gcagaagtat gcaaagcatg catctcaatt agtcagcaac caggtgtgga
     3001 aagtccccag gctccccagc aggcagaagt atgcaaagca tgcatctcaa ttagtcagca
     3061 accatagtcc cgcccctaac tccgcccatc ccgcccctaa ctccgcccag ttccgcccat
     3121 tctccgcccc atggctgact aatttttttt atttatgcag aggccgaggc cgcctctgcc
     3181 tctgagctat tccagaagta gtgaggaggc ttttttggag gcctaggctt ttgcaaaaag
     3241 ctcccgggag cttgtatatc cattttcgga tctgatcaag agacaggatg aggatcgttt
     3301 cgcatgattg aacaagatgg attgcacgca ggttctccgg ccgcttgggt ggagaggcta
     3361 ttcggctatg actgggcaca acagacaatc ggctgctctg atgccgccgt gttccggctg
     3421 tcagcgcagg ggcgcccggt tctttttgtc aagaccgacc tgtccggtgc cctgaatgaa
     3481 ctgcaggacg aggcagcgcg gctatcgtgg ctggccacga cgggcgttcc ttgcgcagct
     3541 gtgctcgacg ttgtcactga agcgggaagg gactggctgc tattgggcga agtgccgggg
     3601 caggatctcc tgtcatctca ccttgctcct gccgagaaag tatccatcat ggctgatgca
     3661 atgcggcggc tgcatacgct tgatccggct acctgcccat tcgaccacca agcgaaacat
     3721 cgcatcgagc gagcacgtac tcggatggaa gccggtcttg tcgatcagga tgatctggac
     3781 gaagagcatc aggggctcgc gccagccgaa ctgttcgcca ggctcaaggc gcgcatgccc
     3841 gacggcgagg atctcgtcgt gacccatggc gatgcctgct tgccgaatat catggtggaa
     3901 aatggccgct tttctggatt catcgactgt ggccggctgg gtgtggcgga ccgctatcag
     3961 gacatagcgt tggctacccg tgatattgct gaagagcttg gcggcgaatg ggctgaccgc
     4021 ttcctcgtgc tttacggtat cgccgctccc gattcgcagc gcatcgcctt ctatcgcctt
     4081 cttgacgagt tcttctgagc gggactctgg ggttcgaaat gaccgaccaa gcgacgccca
     4141 acctgccatc acgagatttc gattccaccg ccgccttcta tgaaaggttg ggcttcggaa
     4201 tcgttttccg ggacgccggc tggatgatcc tccagcgcgg ggatctcatg ctggagttct
     4261 tcgcccaccc caacttgttt attgcagctt ataatggtta caaataaagc aatagcatca
     4321 caaatttcac aaataaagca tttttttcac tgcattctag ttgtggtttg tccaaactca
     4381 tcaatgtatc ttatcatgtc tgtataccgt cgacctctag ctagagcttg gcgtaatcat
     4441 ggtcatagct gtttcctgtg tgaaattgtt atccgctcac aattccacac aacatacgag
     4501 ccggaagcat aaagtgtaaa gcctggggtg cctaatgagt gagctaactc acattaattg
     4561 cgttgcgctc actgcccgct ttccagtcgg gaaacctgtc gtgccagctg cattaatgaa
     4621 tcggccaacg cgcggggaga ggcggtttgc gtattgggcg ctcttccgct tcctcgctca
     4681 ctgactcgct gcgctcggtc gttcggctgc ggcgagcggt atcagctcac tcaaaggcgg
     4741 taatacggtt atccacagaa tcaggggata acgcaggaaa gaacatgtga gcaaaaggcc
     4801 agcaaaaggc caggaaccgt aaaaaggccg cgttgctggc gtttttccat aggctccgcc
     4861 cccctgacga gcatcacaaa aatcgacgct caagtcagag gtggcgaaac ccgacaggac
     4921 tataaagata ccaggcgttt ccccctggaa gctccctcgt gcgctctcct gttccgaccc
     4981 tgccgcttac cggatacctg tccgcctttc tcccttcggg aagcgtggcg ctttctcata
     5041 gctcacgctg taggtatctc agttcggtgt aggtcgttcg ctccaagctg ggctgtgtgc
     5101 acgaaccccc cgttcagccc gaccgctgcg ccttatccgg taactatcgt cttgagtcca
     5161 acccggtaag acacgactta tcgccactgg cagcagccac tggtaacagg attagcagag
     5221 cgaggtatgt aggcggtgct acagagttct tgaagtggtg gcctaactac ggctacacta
     5281 gaagaacagt atttggtatc tgcgctctgc tgaagccagt taccttcgga aaaagagttg
     5341 gtagctcttg atccggcaaa caaaccaccg ctggtagcgg tttttttgtt tgcaagcagc
     5401 agattacgcg cagaaaaaaa ggatctcaag aagatccttt gatcttttct acggggtctg
     5461 acgctcagtg gaacgaaaac tcacgttaag ggattttggt catgagatta tcaaaaagga
     5521 tcttcaccta gatcctttta aattaaaaat gaagttttaa atcaatctaa agtatatatg
     5581 agtaaacttg gtctgacagt taccaatgct taatcagtga ggcacctatc tcagcgatct
     5641 gtctatttcg ttcatccata gttgcctgac tccccgtcgt gtagataact acgatacggg
     5701 agggcttacc atctggcccc agtgctgcaa tgataccgcg agacccacgc tcaccggctc
     5761 cagatttatc agcaataaac cagccagccg gaagggccga gcgcagaagt ggtcctgcaa
     5821 ctttatccgc ctccatccag tctattaatt gttgccggga agctagagta agtagttcgc
     5881 cagttaatag tttgcgcaac gttgttgcca ttgctacagg catcgtggtg tcacgctcgt
     5941 cgtttggtat ggcttcattc agctccggtt cccaacgatc aaggcgagtt acatgatccc
     6001 ccatgttgtg caaaaaagcg gttagctcct tcggtcctcc gatcgttgtc agaagtaagt
     6061 tggccgcagt gttatcactc atggttatgg cagcactgca taattctctt actgtcatgc
     6121 catccgtaag atgcttttct gtgactggtg agtactcaac caagtcattc tgagaatagt
     6181 gtatgcggcg accgagttgc tcttgcccgg cgtcaatacg ggataatacc gcgccacata
     6241 gcagaacttt aaaagtgctc atcattggaa aacgttcttc ggggcgaaaa ctctcaagga
     6301 tcttaccgct gttgagatcc agttcgatgt aacccactcg tgcacccaac tgatcttcag
     6361 catcttttac tttcaccagc gtttctgggt gagcaaaaac aggaaggcaa aatgccgcaa
     6421 aaaagggaat aagggcgaca cggaaatgtt gaatactcat actcttcctt tttcaatatt
     6481 attgaagcat ttatcagggt tattgtctca tgagcggata catatttgaa tgtatttaga
     6541 aaaataaaca aataggggtt ccgcgcacat ttccccgaaa agtgccacct gacgtc
//
